Addgene plasmid #199085: pGL2_138
Purpose: (Empty Backbone) Even ORI-marker screen destination vector with sfYFP dropout for barcoded-ORI insertion
Depositing lab: Charlie Gilbert & Nili Ostrov & Cultivarium Tools. Depositing organization: Cultivarium, Convergent Research. Publication: A scalable framework for high-throughput identification of functional origins of replication in non-model bacteria. Gilbert C, Brumwell SL, Crits-Christoph A, Kang SC, Martin-Moldes Z, Alsharif W, Esmurria A, Nguyen M-A, Lee HH, Ostrov N. bioRxiv 2023.05.19.541510 10.1101/2023.05.19.541510.
Backbone
  Vector backbone: n/a
  Vector type: Synthetic Biology
Growth in bacteria
  Bacterial resistance: Chloramphenicol and Gentamicin, 25 & 10 μg/mL
  Growth temperature: 37°C
  Growth strain: E. coli pir-116
  Growth instructions: Supplement LB growth medium with 2% glucose (w/v)
  Copy number: High Copy
Gene/Insert
  Gene/Insert name: None
Terms and licenses: Academic/Nonprofit Terms; Industry Terms: Not Available to Industry
Depositor comments: For standard propagation, supplement LB growth medium with 2% glucose (w/v) to repress sfYFP dropout expression, otherwise escape mutants may arise.
How to cite: pGL2_138 was a gift from Charlie Gilbert & Nili Ostrov & Cultivarium Tools (Addgene plasmid # 199085 ; http://n2t.net/addgene:199085 ; RRID:Addgene_199085)
