[The description below was written by a language model from this plasmid's Addgene catalogue record and pLannotate feature annotations shown in this document.]
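Description:
pGL2_138 is an empty synthetic-biology destination vector (about 5 kb) built for a pooled screen that identifies functional origins of replication in non-model bacteria. It is described as the "even" ORI-marker screen destination vector. The record gives no named parental backbone and no insert. Its only annotated replication origin is the R6K γ ori, which fires only when the π initiator protein is supplied in trans. The plasmid is therefore maintained at high copy in a pir-116 E. coli strain and should not replicate in ordinary hosts unless a working origin is cloned into it. That conditional replication is what makes it suitable for testing candidate origins.

Two resistance markers are present. One is a chloramphenicol acetyltransferase gene with its native cat promoter and a lambda t0 terminator, and the other is a gentamicin acetyltransferase (aacC1) driven by the class 1 integron Pc promoter. Between these lies the dropout cassette that is replaced when a barcoded origin is inserted, so loss of fluorescence would mark recombinant clones. The depositor calls this reporter sfYFP, whereas the automated annotation labels it superfolder GFP, presumably because the two proteins are closely related. The promoter driving the dropout is not annotated, though a short lacZα fragment sits nearby. The depositor notes that its expression is glucose-repressible and that leaving it unrepressed can select for escape mutants. Downstream, a J23119-type constitutive promoter fragment precedes mScarlet-I, which gives a red fluorescent readout. An IncP oriT allows conjugative mobilisation into recipient bacteria from a donor providing the transfer functions. The cloning sites used for origin insertion are not listed in the record.
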