Features (pLannotate 1.2.2; 11 found; start..end, strand, type, name):
    350..738     -  rep_origin     R6K γ ori: γ replication origin from E. coli plasmid R6K; requires the R6K initiator protein pi for replication
    887..981     -  terminator     lambda t0 terminator: transcription terminator from phage lambda
   1005..1661    -  CDS            cat: CAT_ECOLX - Experimental evidence at protein level: Swiss-Prot protein existence level 1. This enzyme is an effector of chloramphenicol resistance in bacteria. From Escherichia coli. This protein is used as a marker in many commonly used cloning vectors, such as pACYC184.
   1662..1764    -  promoter       cat promoter: promoter of the E. coli cat gene encoding chloramphenicol acetyltransferase
   1839..1882    -  CDS            lacZα (fragment): LacZα fragment of β-galactosidase; lacZ fragment
   2200..2913    +  CDS            superfolder GFP: GFP variant that folds robustly even when fused to poorly folded proteins (Pédelacq et al., 2006)
   3026..3054    +  promoter       Pc promoter: intI1 (promoter lies within the coding sequence); class 1 integron promoter
   3244..3777    +  CDS            GmR: gentamycin acetyltransferase; aacC1; confers resistance to gentamycin
   3953..3977    +  promoter       J23119(SpeI) promoter (fragment): bacterial promoter (Registry of Standard Biological Parts BBa J23119) modified to end with an SpeI site
   4004..4699    +  CDS            mScarlet-I: mScarlet-I is a basic (constitutively fluorescent) red fluorescent protein published in 2016, derived from synthetic construct. It is reported to be a rapidly-maturing monomer with moderate acid sensitivity.
   4913..5021    +  oriT           oriT: incP origin of transfer
>Addgene plasmid #199085 | pGL2_138 | addgene full sequence | sequence record 398519 | Addgene NGS Result
ATACTTGAGACCACCCCAGGATACATAGATTACCACAACTCCGAGCCCTTCCACCTAGCGTGCTAACCAC
GCACGCTATTGTTGTATAGGCTAGGTGGAGGCTCAGTGATGATAAGTCTGCGATGGTGGATGCATGTGTC
ATGGTCATAGCTGTTTCCTGTGTGAAATTGTTATCCGCTCAGAGGGCACAATCCTATTCCGCGCTATCCG
ACAATCTCCAAGACATTAGGTGGAGTTCAGTTCGGCGTATGGCATATGTCGCTGGAAAGAACATGTGAGC
AAAAGGCCAGCAAAAGGCCAGGAACCGTAAAAAGGCCGCGTTGCTGGCGTTACAGCTGGGCGCGCCCCAT
GTCAGCCGTTAAGTGTTCCTGTGTCACTCAAAATTGCTTTGAGAGGCTCTAAGGGCTTCTCAGTGCGTTA
CATCCCTGGCTTGTTGTCCACAACCGTTAAACCTTAAAGGCTTTAAAAGCCTTATATATTCTTTTTTTTC
TTATAAAACTTAAAACCTTAGAGGCTATTTAAGTTGCTGATTTATATTAATTTTATTGTTCAAACATGAG
AGCTTAGTACGTGAAACATGAGAGCTTAGTACGTTAGCCATGAGAGCTTAGTACGTTAGCCATGAGGGTT
TAGTTCGTTAAACATGAGAGCTTAGTACGTTAAACATGAGAGCTTAGTACGTGAAACATGAGAGCTTAGT
ACGTACTATCAACAGGTTGAACTGCTGATCTTCAGATCGGCGCGCCGGCCGGCCGAAGATCCTTTGATCT
TTTCTACGGGGTCTGACGCTCTATTCAACAAAGCCGCCGTCCCGTCAAGTCAGCGTAAATGGGTAGGGGG
CTTCAAATCGTCCCCCCATACGATATAAGTTGTTACTAGTGCTTGGATTCTCACCAATAAAAAACGCCCG
GCGGCAACCGAGCGTTCTGAACAAATCCAGATGGAGTTCTGAGGTCATTACTGGATCTATCAACAGGAGT
CCAAGCGAGCTCGATATCAAATTACGCCCCGCCCTGCCACTCATCGCAGTACTGTTGTAATTCATTAAGC
ATTCTGCCGACATGGAAGCCATCACAAACGGCATGATGAACCTGAATCGCCAGCGGCATCAGCACCTTGT
CGCCTTGCGTATAATATTTGCCCATGGTGAAAACGGGGGCGAAGAAGTTGTCCATATTGGCCACGTTTAA
ATCAAAACTGGTGAAACTCACCCAGGGATTGGCTGAGACGAAAAACATATTCTCAATAAACCCTTTAGGG
AAATAGGCCAGGTTTTCACCGTAACACGCCACATCTTGCGAATATATGTGTAGAAACTGCCGGAAATCGT
CGTGGTATTCACTCCAGAGCGATGAAAACGTTTCAGTTTGCTCATGGAAAACGGTGTAACAAGGGTGAAC
ACTATCCCATATCACCAGCTCACCGTCTTTCATTGCCATACGAAATTCCGGATGAGCATTCATCAGGCGG
GCAAGAATGTGAATAAAGGCCGGATAAAACTTGTGCTTATTTTTCTTTACGGTCTTTAAAAAGGCCGTAA
TATCCAGCTGAACGGTCTGGTTATAGGTACATTGAGCAACTGACTGAAATGCCTCAAAATGTTCTTTACG
ATGCCATTGGGATATATCAACGGTGGTATATCCAGTGATTTTTTTCTCCATTTTAGCTTCCTTAGCTCCT
GAAAATCTCGATAACTCAAAAAATACGCCCGGTAGTGATCTTATTTCATTATGGTGAAAGTTGGAACCTC
TTACGTGCCGATCAACGTCTCATTGATACCTGAAACAAAACCCATCGTACGGCCAAGGAAGTCTCCAATA
ACTGTGATCCACCACAAGCGCCAGGGTTTTCCCAGTCACGACGTTGTAAAACGACGGCCAGTCATGCATA
ATCCGCACGCATCTGGAATAAGGAAGTGCCATTCCGCCTGACCTTAGCGTGCGAACAGCACGCTATTGTT
GTATCATTACTCGCATCCATTCTCAGGCTGTCTCGTCTCGTCTCCGAGGTCTCAGGAGAATGTGAAGAGC
TTCGAAAGTGAAACGTGATTTCATGCGTCATTTTGAACATTTTGTAAATCTTATTTAATAATGTGTGCGG
CAATTCACATTTAATTTATGAATGTTTTCTTAACATCGCGGCAACTCAAGAAACGGCAGGTTCGGATCTT
AGCTACTAGAGAAAGAGGAGAAATACTAGATGCGTAAAGGCGAAGAACTGTTCACTGGTGTCGTCCCTAT
TCTGGTGGAACTGGATGGTGATGTCAACGGTCATAAGTTTTCCGTGCGTGGCGAGGGTGAAGGTGACGCA
ACTAATGGTAAACTGACGCTGAAGTTCATCTGTACTACTGGTAAACTGCCGGTACCTTGGCCGACTCTGG
TAACGACGCTGACTTATGGTGTTCAGTGCTTTGCTCGTTATCCGGACCATATGAAGCAGCATGACTTCTT
CAAGTCCGCCATGCCGGAAGGCTATGTGCAGGAACGCACGATTTCCTTTAAGGATGACGGCACGTACAAA
ACGCGTGCGGAAGTGAAATTTGAAGGCGATACCCTGGTAAACCGCATTGAGCTGAAAGGCATTGACTTTA
AAGAAGACGGCAATATCCTGGGCCATAAGCTGGAATACAATTTTAACAGCCACAATGTTTACATCACCGC
CGATAAACAAAAAAATGGCATTAAAGCGAATTTTAAAATTCGCCACAACGTGGAGGATGGCAGCGTGCAG
CTGGCTGATCACTACCAGCAAAACACTCCAATCGGTGATGGTCCTGTTCTGCTGCCAGACAATCACTATC
TGAGCTACCAAAGCGTTCTGTCTAAAGATCCGAACGAGAAACGCGATCATATGGTTCTGCTGGAGTTCGT
AACCGCAGCGGGCATCACGCATGGTATGGATGAACTGTACAAATAATTCAGCCAAAAAACTTAAGACCGC
CGGTCTTGTCCACTACCTTGCAGTAATGCGGTGGACAGGATCGGCGGTTTTCTTTTCTCTTCTCAAGAAG
CTCTTCAGCAAGGAGTTGACATAAGCCTGTTCGGTTCGTAAACTGTAATGCAAGTAGCGTATGCGCTCAC
GCAACTGGTCCAGAACCTTGACCGAACGCAGCGGTGGTAACGGCGCAGTGGCGGTTTTCATGGCTTGTTA
TGACTGTTTTTTTGTACAGTCTATGCCTCGGGCATCCAAGCAGCAAGCGCGTTACGCCGTGGGTCGATGT
TTGATGTTATGGAGCAGCAACGAATGTTACGCAGCAGCAACGATGTTACGCAGCAGGGCAGTCGCCCTAA
AACAAAGTTAGGTGGCTCAAGTATGGGCATCATTCGCACATGTAGGCTCGGCCCTGACCAAGTCAAATCC
ATGCGGGCTGCTCTTGATCTTTTCGGTCGTGAGTTCGGAGACGTAGCCACCTACTCCCAACATCAGCCGG
ACTCCGATTACCTCGGGAACTTGCTCCGTAGTAAGACATTCATCGCGCTTGCTGCCTTCGACCAAGAAGC
GGTTGTTGGCGCTCTCGCGGCTTACGTTCTGCCCAAGTTTGAGCAGCCGCGTAGTGAGATCTATATCTAT
GATCTCGCAGTCTCCGGAGAGCACCGGAGGCAGGGCATTGCCACCGCGCTCATCAATCTCCTCAAGCATG
AGGCCAACGCGCTTGGTGCTTATGTGATCTACGTGCAAGCAGATTACGGTGACGATCCCGCAGTGGCTCT
CTATACAAAGTTGGGCATACGGGAAGAAGTGATGCACTTTGATATCGACCCAAGTACCGCCACCTAAGCT
TGAGCGCATGCTCGAGTACTTCGCCTGGACCATGCTCGCCGTCGTCTTCGGCTTCCTCCTCTTCGTCAAC
CTCGCCTACGTCCCCCTCGGCCACTGGGCCGAGGCCTTCGCCGGCTTCTTCAAATTTTCAGGGCTGCCGC
ACCCCATCGACTGGGGGCTCGCTATACAGGAGTTGACGGCTAGCTCAGTCCTAGGTACAGTGCTAGCTAC
TAGGAGGAAAAAAATGGTGAGTAAGGGTGAAGCCGTGATTAAAGAGTTCATGCGCTTCAAAGTGCATATG
GAGGGCTCAATGAACGGCCATGAATTTGAAATTGAAGGTGAAGGAGAAGGCCGTCCGTATGAGGGCACCC
AGACCGCCAAACTGAAAGTCACAAAGGGTGGCCCGCTGCCGTTTTCGTGGGATATTTTATCCCCTCAATT
CATGTACGGCAGCCGGGCGTTTATTAAACACCCGGCGGATATCCCGGATTACTATAAGCAATCTTTTCCA
GAAGGCTTTAAATGGGAGCGCGTGATGAATTTTGAAGACGGAGGTGCTGTTACCGTGACCCAGGACACGA
GCTTAGAAGACGGTACCTTGATCTATAAGGTAAAGCTGCGTGGTACCAATTTCCCGCCGGATGGGCCAGT
TATGCAGAAAAAGACTATGGGCTGGGAAGCATCGACGGAGCGTCTTTACCCCGAAGACGGCGTCCTGAAA
GGCGATATTAAAATGGCCCTGCGACTGAAAGACGGCGGTCGCTACCTTGCAGATTTCAAAACAACGTATA
AAGCGAAAAAACCTGTGCAGATGCCCGGGGCGTACAACGTTGATCGCAAACTAGATATCACTTCACACAA
CGAAGATTACACGGTAGTCGAACAGTATGAACGTAGCGAGGGGCGCCATAGCACCGGAGGCATGGATGAA
CTCTATAAATAAGCTTCGCTCGTGCTCGCCGCGACCTTCCTCTTCATGCACCTCTTCGGCATCGGGCTGC
ACAACGCTACAGAGGAGCTTTTCCGCTGCATAACCCTGCTTCGGGGTCATTATAGCGATTTTTTCGGTAT
ATCCATCCTTTTTCGCACGATATACAGGATTTTGCCAAAGGGTTCGTGTAGACTTTCCTTGGTGTATCCA
ACGGCGTCAGCCGGGCAGGATAGGTGAAGTAGGCCCACCCGCGAGCGGGTGTTCCTTCTTCACTGTCCCT
TATTCGCACCTGGCGGTGCTCAACGGGAATCCTGCTCTGCGAGGCTGGCCGTACGCTAGGT
